>Addgene plasmid #75202 | Human NCKX2-AS-short-FlagTag (pcDNA3.1+) | depositor full sequence | sequence record 142845 | Human NCKX2-AS-short-FlagTag (pcDNA3.1+) sequence 7305 bps
GACGGATCGGGAGATCTCCCGATCCCCTATGGTCGACTCTCAGTACAATCTGCTCTGATGCCGCATAGTT
AAGCCAGTATCTGCTCCCTGCTTGTGTGTTGGAGGTCGCTGAGTAGTGCGCGAGCAAAATTTAAGCTACA
ACAAGGCAAGGCTTGACCGACAATTGCATGAAGAATCTGCTTAGGGTTAGGCGTTTTGCGCTGCTTCGCG
ATGTACGGGCCAGATATACGCGTTGACATTGATTATTGACTAGTTATTAATAGTAATCAATTACGGGGTC
ATTAGTTCATAGCCCATATATGGAGTTCCGCGTTACATAACTTACGGTAAATGGCCCGCCTGGCTGACCG
CCCAACGACCCCCGCCCATTGACGTCAATAATGACGTATGTTCCCATAGTAACGCCAATAGGGACTTTCC
ATTGACGTCAATGGGTGGACTATTTACGGTAAACTGCCCACTTGGCAGTACATCAAGTGTATCATATGCC
AAGTACGCCCCCTATTGACGTCAATGACGGTAAATGGCCCGCCTGGCATTATGCCCAGTACATGACCTTA
TGGGACTTTCCTACTTGGCAGTACATCTACGTATTAGTCATCGCTATTACCATGGTGATGCGGTTTTGGC
AGTACATCAATGGGCGTGGATAGCGGTTTGACTCACGGGGATTTCCAAGTCTCCACCCCATTGACGTCAA
TGGGAGTTTGTTTTGGCACCAAAATCAACGGGACTTTCCAAAATGTCGTAACAACTCCGCCCCATTGACG
CAAATGGGCGGTAGGCGTGTACGGTGGGAGGTCTATATAAGCAGAGCTCTCTGGCTAACTAGAGAACCCA
CTGCTTACTGGCTTATCGAAATTAATACGACTCACTATAGGGAGACCCAAGCTGGCTAGCGTTTAAACTT
AAGCTTGGTACCATGGATCTGCAACAAAGCACCACCATCACTTCCCTAGAGAAATGGTGTTTGGATGAGT
CACTGTCTGGCTGCAGAAGACATTATAGTGTCAAGAAAAAACTGAAGTTAATTCGAGTCTTAGGCCTTTT
CATGGGTCTGGTAGCCATTAGCACTGTCTCATTTTCAATCAGTGCCTTTTCTGAGACAGATACACAGAGC
ACAGGAGAGGCCAGTGTTGTAAGTGGCCCTAGGGTAGCACAGGGTTACCATCAGAGAACTCTCTTAGATT
ACAAGGACGACGATGACAAGTATACTCCACAGCCACCTCTTTCTAAGGAAGGCGAGTCTGAGAATAGTAC
AGATCACGCCCAAGGAGACTACCCGAAAGACATCTTTTCCCTTGAGGAGAGAAGAAAAGGTGCGATCATT
CTGCATGTCATTGGAATGATCTACATGTTCATAGCCTTAGCCATTGTCTGTGATGAGTTCTTTGTTCCTT
CTTTGACTGTCATCACTGAAAAACTGGGCATCTCTGATGATGTGGCTGGAGCCACCTTCATGGCTGCAGG
AGGGTCAGCCCCAGAACTTTTCACATCTCTCATAGGGGTATTTATCGCTCACAGCAACGTTGGCATAGGC
ACAATTGTAGGTTCAGCAGTATTCAACATCCTCTTTGTTATTGGCATGTGTGCTCTGTTTTCTAGAGAAA
TCTTAAACCTGACATGGTGGCCGCTCTTTCGAGATGTGTCTTTCTACATTGTTGACTTGATCATGCTGAT
CATATTTTTCCTGGATAATGTCATCATGTGGTGGGAAAGCTTGCTTCTCTTAACAGCTTATTTTTGCTAT
GTGGTTTTCATGAAATTCAACGTCCAAGTAGAAAAATGGGTGAAGCAAATGATAAACCGCAATAAGGTCG
TCAAGGTGACAGCACCAGAAGCCCAAGCAAAGCCATCTGCAGCCAGGGACAAGGATGAACCGACTCTACC
GGCTAAGCCGCGTCTCCAGCGAGGTGGAAGCTCTGCCTCCCTCCACAACAGTCTCATGAGGAATAGCATC
TTCCAACTCATGATACACACCCTTGACCCACTCGCCGAAGGGAGGTTCAGAGAAAAGGCTTCAATTCTCC
ACAAGATCGCCAAGAAGAAATGTCATGTGGATGAGAACGAGCGGCAGAATGGGGCTGCCAACCACGTGGA
AAAAATTGAGCTTCCAAACAGCACCAGCACAGATGTTGAAATGACACCATCCAGTGATGCTTCAGAACCT
GTACAAAATGGAAATCTCTCCCACAACATTGAAGGTGCAGAAGCCCAGACCGCTGATGAGGAGGAGGACC
AGCCTCTCAGCCTTGCCTGGCCTTCTGAAACCCGCAAGCAAGTCACGTTTCTGATTGTTTTCCCCATAGT
GTTTCCTCTCTGGATTACGTTACCTGACGTTCGCAAACCTTCATCGAGGAAGTTTTTTCCCATCACGTTC
TTTGGCTCCATTACCTGGATTGCAGTATTCTCTTACTTGATGGTCTGGTGGGCGCACCAGGTTGGAGAGA
CAATTGGCATCAGTGAAGAGATTATGGGCCTGACCATCTTGGCTGCTGGGACCTCCATCCCTGATCTTAT
CACCAGTGTCATAGTGGCCCGGAAGGGGTTAGGGGACATGGCTGTGTCCAGCTCTGTTGGAAGCAACATT
TTTGACATCACTGTAGGGCTCCCACTGCCCTGGCTCCTGTACACCGTCATTCACAGATTCCAGCCAGTGG
CTGTCAGCAGCAATGGCCTTTTCTGTGCCATCGTCCTTCTCTTCATCATGCTGCTCTTCGTCATCCTCTC
TATCGCCCTCTGCAAGTGGCGAATGAACAAAATCCTGGGCTTCATCATGTTTGGCCTCTACTTTGTGTTC
CTGGTGGTGAGCGTTCTCCTAGAAGACAGAATTCTTACATGCCCCGTCTCCATCTAGCTCGAGTCTAGAG
GGCCCGTTTAAACCCGCTGATCAGCCTCGACTGTGCCTTCTAGTTGCCAGCCATCTGTTGTTTGCCCCTC
CCCCGTGCCTTCCTTGACCCTGGAAGGTGCCACTCCCACTGTCCTTTCCTAATAAAATGAGGAAATTGCA
TCGCATTGTCTGAGTAGGTGTCATTCTATTCTGGGGGGTGGGGTGGGGCAGGACAGCAAGGGGGAGGATT
GGGAAGACAATAGCAGGCATGCTGGGGATGCGGTGGGCTCTATGGCTTCTGAGGCGGAAAGAACCAGCTG
GGGCTCTAGGGGGTATCCCC
[124 nt withheld, positions 3171-3294]
C
[32 nt withheld, positions 3296-3327]
CA
[57 nt withheld, positions 3330-3386]
A
[49 nt withheld, positions 3388-3436]
CCTTTGACGTTGGAGTCCACGTTCTTT
[37 nt withheld, positions 3464-3500]
ACCCTATCTCGGTCTATTCTTTTGATTTATAAGGGATTTTGGGGATTTCGGCCTATTGGTTAAAAAATGA
GCTGATTTAACAAAAATTTAACGCGAATTAATTCTGTGGAATGTGTGTCAGTTAGGGTGTGGAAAGTCCC
CAGGCTCCCCAGGCAGGCAGAAGTATGCAAAGCATGCATCTCAATTAGTCAGCAACCAGGTGTGGAAAGT
CCCCAGGCTCCCCAGCAGGCAGAAGTATGCAAAGCATGCATCTCAATTAGTCAGCAACCATAGTCCCGCC
CCTAACTCCGCCCATCCCGCCCCTAACTCCGCCCAGTTCCGCCCATTCTCCGCCCCATGGCTGACTAATT
TTTTTTATTTATGCAGAGGCCGAGGCCGCCTCTGCCTCTGAGCTATTCCAGAAGTAGTGAGGAGGCTTTT
TTGGAGGCCTAGGCTTTTGCAAAAAGCTCCCGGGAGCTTGTATATCCATTTTCGGATCTGATCAAGAGAC
AGGATGAGGATCGTTTCGCATGATTGAACAAGATGGATTGCACGCAGGTTCTCCGGCCGCTTGGGTGGAG
AGGCTATTCGGCTATGACTGGGCACAACAGACAATCGGCTGCTCTGATGCCGCCGTGTTCCGGCTGTCAG
CGCAGGGGCGCCCGGTTCTTTTTGTCAAGACCGACCTGTCCGGTGCCCTGAATGAACTGCAGGACGAGGC
AGCGCGGCTATCGTGGCTGGCCACGACGGGCGTTCCTTGCGCAGCTGTGCTCGACGTTGTCACTGAAGCG
GGAAGGGACTGGCTGCTATTGGGCGAAGTGCCGGGGCAGGATCTCCTGTCATCTCACCTTGCTCCTGCCG
AGAAAGTATCCATCATGGCTGATGCAATGCGGCGGCTGCATACGCTTGATCCGGCTACCTGCCCATTCGA
CCACCAAGCGAAACATCGCATCGAGCGAGCACGTACTCGGATGGAAGCCGGTCTTGTCGATCAGGATGAT
CTGGACGAAGAGCATCAGGGGCTCGCGCCAGCCGAACTGTTCGCCAGGCTCAAGGCGCGCATGCCCGACG
GCGAGGATCTCGTCGTGACCCATGGCGATGCCTGCTTGCCGAATATCATGGTGGAAAATGGCCGCTTTTC
TGGATTCATCGACTGTGGCCGGCTGGGTGTGGCGGACCGCTATCAGGACATAGCGTTGGCTACCCGTGAT
ATTGCTGAAGAGCTTGGCGGCGAATGGGCTGACCGCTTCCTCGTGCTTTACGGTATCGCCGCTCCCGATT
CGCAGCGCATCGCCTTCTATCGCCTTCTTGACGAGTTCTTCTGAGCGGGACTCTGGGGTTCGAAATGACC
GACCAAGCGACGCCCAACCTGCCATCACGAGATTTCGATTCCACCGCCGCCTTCTATGAAAGGTTGGGCT
TCGGAATCGTTTTCCGGGACGCCGGCTGGATGATCCTCCAGCGCGGGGATCTCATGCTGGAGTTCTTCGC
CCACCCCAACTTGTTTATTGCAGCTTATAATGGTTACAAATAAAGCAATAGCATCACAAATTTCACAAAT
AAAGCATTTTTTTCACTGCATTCTAGTTGTGGTTTGTCCAAACTCATCAATGTATCTTATCATGTCTGTA
TACCGTCGACCTCTAGCTAGAGCTTGGCGTAATCATGGTCATAGCTGTTTCCTGTGTGAAATTGTTATCC
GCTCACAATTCCACACAACATACGAGCCGGAAGCATAAAGTGTAAAGCCTGGGGTGCCTAATGAGTGAGC
TAACTCACATTAATTGCGTTGCGCTCACTGCCCGCTTTCCAGTCGGGAAACCTGTCGTGCCAGCTGCATT
AATGAATCGGCCAACGCGCGGGGAGAGGCGGTTTGCGTATTGGGCGCTCTTCCGCTTCCTCGCTCACTGA
CTCGCTGCGCTCGGTCGTTCGGCTGCGGCGAGCGGTATCAGCTCACTCAAAGGCGGTAATACGGTTATCC
ACAGAATCAGGGGATAACGCAGGAAAGAACATGTGAGCAAAAGGCCAGCAAAAGGCCAGGAACCGTAAAA
AGGCCGCGTTGCTGGCGTTTTTCCATAGGCTCCGCCCCCCTGACGAGCATCACAAAAATCGACGCTCAAG
TCAGAGGTGGCGAAACCCGACAGGACTATAAAGATACCAGGCGTTTCCCCCTGGAAGCTCCCTCGTGCGC
TCTCCTGTTCCGACCCTGCCGCTTACCGGATACCTGTCCGCCTTTCTCCCTTCGGGAAGCGTGGCGCTTT
CTCAATGCTCACGCTGTAGGTATCTCAGTTCGGTGTAGGTCGTTCGCTCCAAGCTGGGCTGTGTGCACGA
ACCCCCCGTTCAGCCCGACCGCTGCGCCTTATCCGGTAACTATCGTCTTGAGTCCAACCCGGTAAGACAC
GACTTATCGCCACTGGCAGCAGCCACTGGTAACAGGATTAGCAGAGCGAGGTATGTAGGCGGTGCTACAG
AGTTCTTGAAGTGGTGGCCTAACTACGGCTACACTAGAAGGACAGTATTTGGTATCTGCGCTCTGCTGAA
GCCAGTTACCTTCGGAAAAAGAGTTGGTAGCTCTTGATCCGGCAAACAAACCACCGCTGGTAGCGGTGGT
TTTTTTGTTTGCAAGCAGCAGATTACGCGCAGAAAAAAAGGATCTCAAGAAGATCCTTTGATCTTTTCTA
CGGGGTCTGACGCTCAGTGGAACGAAAACTCACGTTAAGGGATTTTGGTCATGAGATTATCAAAAAGGAT
CTTCACCTAGATCCTTTTAAATTAAAAATGAAGTTTTAAATCAATCTAAAGTATATATGAGTAAACTTGG
TCTGACAGTTACCAATGCTTAATCAGTGAGGCACCTATCTCAGCGATCTGTCTATTTCGTTCATCCATAG
TTGCCTGACTCCCCGTCGTGTAGATAACTACGATACGGGAGGGCTTACCATCTGGCCCCAGTGCTGCAAT
GATACCGCGAGACCCACGCTCACCGGCTCCAGATTTATCAGCAATAAACCAGCCAGCCGGAAGGGCCGAG
CGCAGAAGTGGTCCTGCAACTTTATCCGCCTCCATCCAGTCTATTAATTGTTGCCGGGAAGCTAGAGTAA
GTAGTTCGCCAGTTAATAGTTTGCGCAACGTTGTTGCCATTGCTACAGGCATCGTGGTGTCACGCTCGTC
GTTTGGTATGGCTTCATTCAGCTCCGGTTCCCAACGATCAAGGCGAGTTACATGATCCCCCATGTTGTGC
AAAAAAGCGGTTAGCTCCTTCGGTCCTCCGATCGTTGTCAGAAGTAAGTTGGCCGCAGTGTTATCACTCA
TGGTTATGGCAGCACTGCATAATTCTCTTACTGTCATGCCATCCGTAAGATGCTTTTCTGTGACTGGTGA
GTACTCAACCAAGTCATTCTGAGAATAGTGTATGCGGCGACCGAGTTGCTCTTGCCCGGCGTCAATACGG
GATAATACCGCGCCACATAGCAGAACTTTAAAAGTGCTCATCATTGGAAAACGTTCTTCGGGGCGAAAAC
TCTCAAGGATCTTACCGCTGTTGAGATCCAGTTCGATGTAACCCACTCGTGCACCCAACTGATCTTCAGC
ATCTTTTACTTTCACCAGCGTTTCTGGGTGAGCAAAAACAGGAAGGCAAAATGCCGCAAAAAAGGGAATA
AGGGCGACACGGAAATGTTGAATACTCATACTCTTCCTTTTTCAATATTATTGAAGCATTTATCAGGGTT
ATTGTCTCATGAGCGGATACATATTTGAATGTATTTAGAAAAATAAACAAATAGGGGTTCCGCGCACATT
TCCCCGAAAAGTGCCACCTGACGTC
Features (pLannotate 1.2.2; 20 found; start..end, strand, type, name):
     36..80      -  misc_feature   bom (fragment): basis of mobility region from pBR322
    235..614     +  enhancer       CMV enhancer: human cytomegalovirus immediate early enhancer
    615..818     +  promoter       CMV promoter: human cytomegalovirus (CMV) immediate early promoter
    814..847     +  LTR            5' LTR (truncated) (fragment): truncated 5' long terminal repeat (LTR) from HIV-1
    863..881     +  promoter       T7 promoter: promoter for bacteriophage T7 RNA polymerase
    923..2854    +  CDS            SLC24A2: NCKX2_HUMAN - Also known as NCKX2. Experimental evidence at protein level: Swiss-Prot protein existence level 1. Critical component of the visual transduction cascade, controlling the calcium concentration of outer segments during light and darkness. Light causes a rapid lowering of cytosolic free calcium in the outer segment of both retinal rod and cone photoreceptors and the light-induced lowering of calcium is caused by extrusion via this protein which plays a key role in the process of light adaptation. Transports 1 Ca(2+) and 1 K(+) in exchange for 4 Na(+). From Homo sapiens (Human).
   2901..3125    +  polyA_signal   bGH poly(A) signal: bovine growth hormone polyadenylation signal
   3129..3150    +  promoter       SV40 promoter (fragment): SV40 enhancer and early promoter
   3171..3599    +  rep_origin     f1 ori (sequence partly withheld): f1 bacteriophage origin of replication; arrow indicates direction of (+) strand synthesis
   3613..3943    +  promoter       SV40 promoter: SV40 enhancer and early promoter
   4010..4801    +  CDS            neo: KKA2_KLEPN - Also known as kan, nptII. Experimental evidence at protein level: Swiss-Prot protein existence level 1. Resistance to kanamycin, neomycin, paromomycin, ribostamycin, butirosin and gentamicin B. From Klebsiella pneumoniae.
   4825..4983    +  CDS            ble (fragment): BLE_KLEPN - Experimental evidence at protein level: Swiss-Prot protein existence level 1. Binding protein with a strong affinity to the bleomycin family of antibiotics. Binds to CL990; an antimitotic-antibiotic compound. From Klebsiella pneumoniae.
   4978..5099    +  polyA_signal   SV40 poly(A) signal: SV40 polyadenylation signal
   5172..5188    -  protein_bind   lac operator: The lac repressor binds to the lac operator to inhibit transcription in E. coli. This inhibition can be relieved by adding lactose or isopropyl-β-D-thiogalactopyranoside (IPTG). lac repressor encoded by lacI
   5196..5226    -  promoter       lac promoter: promoter for the E. coli lac operon
   5241..5262    -  protein_bind   CAP binding site: CAP binding activates transcription in the presence of cAMP. E. coli catabolite activator protein
   5275..5367    -  CDS            lacI (fragment): lac repressor; lacI; The lac repressor binds to the lac operator to inhibit transcription in E. coli. This inhibition can be relieved by adding lactose or isopropyl-β-D-thiogalactopyranoside (IPTG).
   5550..6138    -  rep_origin     ori: high-copy-number ColE1/pMB1/pBR322/pUC origin of replication
   6309..7169    -  CDS            AmpR: β-lactamase; bla; confers resistance to ampicillin, carbenicillin, and related antibiotics
   7170..7274    -  promoter       AmpR promoter: bla
