[The description below was written by a language model from this plasmid's Addgene catalogue record and pLannotate feature annotations shown in this document.]
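Description:
Human NCKX2-AS-short-FlagTag (pcDNA3.1+) is a 7,305 bp mammalian expression plasmid built on the pcDNA3.1+ backbone and carrying the human SLC24A2 cDNA, which encodes the K+-dependent Na+/Ca2+ exchanger NCKX2. This transporter exchanges one Ca2+ and one K+ for four Na+ and is known for extruding calcium from photoreceptor outer segments during light adaptation. The insert is the short splice variant, in which the alternatively spliced exon is absent. It carries a FLAG epitope placed internally within the coding region rather than at either terminus, according to the depositor. The automated feature table does not annotate the tag separately, so its exact position is not evident from the features shown.

Expression is driven by the human cytomegalovirus immediate-early enhancer and promoter, and transcripts are terminated by the bovine growth hormone polyadenylation signal. A T7 promoter lies just upstream of the open reading frame and could support in vitro transcription. A separate cassette with the SV40 early promoter, the neomycin phosphotransferase gene and an SV40 poly(A) signal allows G418 selection of stably transfected mammalian cells. In E. coli the plasmid is maintained at high copy through a ColE1/pUC-type origin and selected with ampicillin via β-lactamase. An f1 origin is also present for single-stranded DNA production. Several short annotated fragments (HIV-1 LTR, ble, lacI, bom) appear to be backbone remnants or partial sequence matches rather than functional elements.

The construct is intended for heterologous expression of epitope-tagged NCKX2 in mammalian cells. The associated publication compared NCKX2, NCKX3 and NCKX4 and examined the determinants of the apparent K+ affinity of NCKX2.
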