Addgene plasmid #75202: Human NCKX2-AS-short-FlagTag (pcDNA3.1+)
Purpose: Mammalian expression of SLC24A2
Depositing lab: Jonathan Lytton. Depositing organization: University of Calgary. Publication: Exchangers NCKX2, NCKX3, and NCKX4: identification of Thr-551 as a key residue in defining the apparent K(+) affinity of NCKX2. Visser F, Valsecchi V, Annunziato L, Lytton J. J Biol Chem. 2007 Feb 16;282(7):4453-62. Epub 2006 Dec 15. 10.1074/jbc.M610582200 PubMed 17172467.
Backbone
  Vector backbone: pcDNA3.1+
  Vector type: Mammalian Expression
  Selectable markers: Neomycin (select with G418)
Growth in bacteria
  Bacterial resistance: Ampicillin, 100 μg/mL
  Growth temperature: 37°C
  Growth strain: DH5alpha
  Copy number: High Copy
Gene/Insert
  Gene/Insert name: SLC24A2 (alt name: NCKX2-AS-)
  Species: H. sapiens (human)
  Mutation: alternatively spliced exon absent
  Entrez Gene: SLC24A2 (a.k.a. NCKX2)
  Promoter: CMV
  Tag / fusion protein: FLAG
  Cloning method: Unknown
  Sequencing primers: 5′ CMV-F; 3′ BGH-rev
Terms and licenses: Academic/Nonprofit Terms; Industry Terms: Not Available to Industry
Depositor comments: FLAG tag is inserted internal to the protein coding region, as annotated in the annotated sequence file.
How to cite: Human NCKX2-AS-short-FlagTag (pcDNA3.1+) was a gift from Jonathan Lytton (Addgene plasmid # 75202 ; http://n2t.net/addgene:75202 ; RRID:Addgene_75202)
