>Addgene plasmid #75202 | Human NCKX2-AS-short-FlagTag (pcDNA3.1+) | addgene partial sequence | sequence record 147792 | CMV-F 5'-CGCAAATGGGCGGTAGGCGTG-3'
GCAGAGCTCTCTGGCTAACTAGAGAACCCACTGCTTACTGGCTTATCGAAATTAATACGACTCACTATAG
GGAGACCCAAGCTGGCTAGCGTTTAAACTTAAGCTTGGTACCATGGATCTGCAACAAAGCACCACCATCA
CTTCCCTAGAGAAATGGTGTTTGGATGAGTCACTGTCTGGCTGCAGAAGACATTATAGTGTCAAGAAAAA
ACTGAAGTTAATTCGAGTCTTAGGCCTTTTCATGGGTCTGGTAGCCATTAGCACTGTCTCATTTTCAATC
AGTGCCTTTTCTGAGACAGATACACAGAGCACAGGAGAGGCCAGTGTTGTAAGTGGCCCTAGGGTAGCAC
AGGGTTACCATCAGAGAACTCTCTTAGATTACAAGGACGACGATGACAAGTATACTCCACAGCCACCTCT
TTCTAAGGAAGGCGAGTCTGAGAATAGTACAGATCACGCCCAAGGAGACTACCCGAAAGACATCTTTTCC
CTTGAGGAGAGAAGAAAAGGTGCGATCATTCTGCATGTCATTGGAATGATCTACATGTTCATAGCCTTAG
CCATTGTCTGTGATGAGTTCTTTGTTCCTTCTTTGACTGTCATCACTGAAAAACTGGGCATCTCTGATGA
TGTGGCTGGAGCCACCTTCATGGCTGCAGGAGGGTCAGCCCCAGAACTTTTCACATCTCTCATAGGGGTA
TTTATCGCTCACAGCAACGTTGGCATAGGCACAATTGTAGGTTCAGCAGTATTCAACATCCTCTTTGTTA
TTGGCATGTGTGCTCTGTTTTCTAGAGAAATCTTAAACCTGACATGGTGGCCGCTCTTTCGAGATGTGTC
TTTCTACATTGTTGACTTGATCATGCTGATCATATTTTTCCTGGATAATGTCATCATGTGGTGGGAAAGC
TTGCTTCTCTTAACAGCTTATTTTTGCTATGTGGTTTTCATGAAATTCAACGTCCAAGTAGAAAAATGGG
TGAAGCAAATGATAAA
