>Addgene plasmid #75202 | Human NCKX2-AS-short-FlagTag (pcDNA3.1+) | addgene partial sequence | sequence record 147793 | BGH-rev 5'-TAGAAGGCACAGTCGAGG-3'
TCTAGACTCGAGCTAGATGGAGACGGGGCATGTAAGAATTCTGTCTTCTAGGAGAACGCTCACCACCAGG
AACACAAAGTAGAGGCCAAACATGATGAAGCCCAGGATTTTGTTCATTCGCCACTTGCAGAGGGCGATAG
AGAGGATGACGAAGAGCAGCATGATGAAGAGAAGGACGATGGCACAGAAAAGGCCATTGCTGCTGACAGC
CACTGGCTGGAATCTGTGAATGACGGTGTACAGGAGCCAGGGCAGTGGGAGCCCTACAGTGATGTCAAAA
ATGTTGCTTCCAACAGAGCTGGACACAGCCATGTCCCCTAACCCCTTCCGGGCCACTATGACACTGGTGA
TAAGATCAGGGATGGAGGTCCCAGCAGCCAAGATGGTCAGGCCCATAATCTCTTCACTGATGCCAATTGT
CTCTCCAACCTGGTGCGCCCACCAGACCATCAAGTAAGAGAATACTGCAATCCAGGTAATGGAGCCAAAG
AACGTGATGGGAAAAAACTTCCTCGATGAAGGTTTGCGAACGTCAGGTAACGTAATCCAGAGAGGAAACA
CTATGGGGAAAACAATCAGAAACGTGACTTGCTTGCGGGTTTCAGAAGGCCAGGCAAGGCTGAGAGGCTG
GTCCTCCTCCTCATCAGCGGTCTGGGCTTCTGCACCTTCAATGTTGTGGGAGAGATTTCCATTTTGTACA
GGTTCTGAAGCATCACTGGATGGTGTCATTTCAACATCTGTGCTGGTGCTGTTTGGAAGCTCAATTTTTT
CCACGTGGTTGGCAGCCCCATTCTGCCGCTCGTTCTCATCCACATGACATTTCTTCTTGGCGATCTTGTG
GAGAATTGAAGCCTTTTCTCTGAACCTCCCTTCGGCGAGTGGGTCAAGGGTGTGTATCATGAGTTGGAAG
ATGCTATTCCTCATGAGACTGTTGTGGAGGGAGGCAGAGCTTCCAC
